>Addgene plasmid #143334 | TFORF2067 | addgene full sequence | sequence record 400288 | Addgene NGS Result
TTAATGTAGTCTTATGCAATACTCTTGTAGTCTTGCAACATGGTAACGATGAGTTAGCAACATGCCTTAC
AAGGAGAGAAAAAGCACCGTGCATGCCGATTGGTGGAAGTAAGGTGGTACGATCGTGCCTTATTAGGAAG
GCAACAGACGGGTCTGACATGGATTGGACGAACCACTGAATTGCCGCATTGCAGAGATATTGTATTTAAG
TGCCTAGCTCGATACATAAACGGGTCTCTCTGGTTAGACCAGATCTGAGCCTGGGAGCTCTCTGGCTAAC
TAGGGAACCCACTGCTTAAGCCTCAATAAAGCTTGCCTTGAGTGCTTCAAGTAGTGTGTGCCCGTCTGTT
GTGTGACTCTGGTAACTAGAGATCCCTCAGACCCTTTTAGTCAGTGTGGAAAATCTCTAGCAGTGGCGCC
CGAACAGGGACTTGAAAGCGAAAGGGAAACCAGAGGAGCTCTCTCGACGCAGGACTCGGCTTGCTGAAGC
GCGCACGGCAAGAGGCGAGGGGCGGCGACTGGTGAGTACGCCAAAAATTTTGACTAGCGGAGGCTAGAAG
GAGAGAGATGGGTGCGAGAGCGTCAGTATTAAGCGGGGGAGAATTAGATCGCGATGGGAAAAAATTCGGT
TAAGGCCAGGGGGAAAGAAAAAATATAAATTAAAACATATAGTATGGGCAAGCAGGGAGCTAGAACGATT
CGCAGTTAATCCTGGCCTGTTAGAAACATCAGAAGGCTGTAGACAAATACTGGGACAGCTACAACCATCC
CTTCAGACAGGATCAGAAGAACTTAGATCATTATATAATACAGTAGCAACCCTCTATTGTGTGCATCAAA
GGATAGAGATAAAAGACACCAAGGAAGCTTTAGACAAGATAGAGGAAGAGCAAAACAAAAGTAAGACCAC
CGCACAGCAAGCGGCCGCTGATCTTCAGACCTGGAGGAGGAGATATGAGGGACAATTGGAGAAGTGAATT
ATATAAATATAAAGTAGTAAAAATTGAACCATTAGGAGTAGCACCCACCAAGGCAAAGAGAAGAGTGGTG
CAGAGAGAAAAAAGAGCAGTGGGAATAGGAGCTTTGTTCCTTGGGTTCTTGGGAGCAGCAGGAAGCACTA
TGGGCGCAGCGTCAATGACGCTGACGGTACAGGCCAGACAATTATTGTCTGGTATAGTGCAGCAGCAGAA
CAATTTGCTGAGGGCTATTGAGGCGCAACAGCATCTGTTGCAACTCACAGTCTGGGGCATCAAGCAGCTC
CAGGCAAGAATCCTGGCTGTGGAAAGATACCTAAAGGATCAACAGCTCCTGGGGATTTGGGGTTGCTCTG
GAAAACTCATTTGCACCACTGCTGTGCCTTGGAATGCTAGTTGGAGTAATAAATCTCTGGAACAGATTTG
GAATCACACGACCTGGATGGAGTGGGACAGAGAAATTAACAATTACACAAGCTTAATACACTCCTTAATT
GAAGAATCGCAAAACCAGCAAGAAAAGAATGAACAAGAATTATTGGAATTAGATAAATGGGCAAGTTTGT
GGAATTGGTTTAACATAACAAATTGGCTGTGGTATATAAAATTATTCATAATGATAGTAGGAGGCTTGGT
AGGTTTAAGAATAGTTTTTGCTGTACTTTCTATAGTGAATAGAGTTAGGCAGGGATATTCACCATTATCG
TTTCAGACCCACCTCCCAACCCCGAGGGGACCCATGCATTGCATCTCAATTAGTCAGCAACCAGGTGTGG
AAAGTCCCCAGGCTCCCCAGCAGGCAGAAGTATGCAAAGCATGCGTCTCAATTAGTCAGCAACCATAGTC
CCGCCCCTAACTCCGCCCATCCCGCCCCTAACTCCGCCCAGTTCCGCCCATTCTCCGCCCCATGGCTGAC
TAATTTTTTTTATTTATGCAGAGGCCGAGGCCGCCTCGGCCTCTGAGCTATTCCAGAAGTAGTGAGGAGG
CTTTTTTGGAGGCCTAGGCTTTTGCAAAAAGCTTTCTAGAGGTACCACCGGAGCTTACCATGACCGAGTA
CAAGCCCACGGTGCGCCTCGCCACCCGCGACGACGTCCCCAGGGCCGTACGCACCCTCGCCGCCGCGTTC
GCCGACTACCCCGCCACGCGCCACACCGTCGATCCGGACCGCCACATCGAGCGGGTCACCGAGCTGCAAG
AACTCTTCCTCACGCGCGTCGGGCTCGACATCGGCAAGGTGTGGGTCGCGGACGACGGCGCCGCCGTGGC
GGTCTGGACCACGCCGGAGAGCGTCGAAGCGGGGGCGGTGTTCGCCGAGATCGGCCCGCGCATGGCCGAG
TTGAGCGGTTCCCGGCTGGCCGCGCAGCAACAGATGGAAGGCCTCCTGGCGCCGCACCGGCCCAAGGAGC
CCGCGTGGTTCCTGGCCACCGTCGGCGTCTCGCCCGACCACCAGGGCAAGGGTCTGGGCAGCGCCGTCGT
GCTCCCCGGAGTGGAGGCGGCCGAGCGCGCCGGGGTGCCCGCCTTCCTGGAGACCTCCGCGCCCCGCAAC
CTCCCCTTCTACGAGCGGCTCGGCTTCACCGTCACCGCCGACGTCGAGGTGCCCGAAGGACCGCGCACCT
GGTGCATGACCCGCAAGCCCGGTGCCAGTTAACGAATTCTAGATCTTGAGACAAATGGCAGTATTCATCC
ACAATTTTAAAAGAAAAGGGGGGATTGGGGGGTACAGTGCAGGGGAAAGAATAGTAGACATAATAGCAAC
AGACATACAAACTAAAGAATTACAAAAACAAATTACAAAAATTCAAAATTTTCGGGTTTATTACAGGGAC
AGCAGAGATCCACTTTGGCGCCGGCTCGAGGCCTGCAGGTGCAAAGATGGATAAAGTTTTAAACAGAGAG
GAATCTTTGCAGCTAATGGACCTTCTAGGTCTTGAAAGGAGTGGGAATTGGCTCCGGTGCCCGTCAGTGG
GCAGAGCGCACATCGCCCACAGTCCCCGAGAAGTTGGGGGGAGGGGTCGGCAATTGAACCGGTGCCTAGA
GAAGGTGGCGCGGGGTAAACTGGGAAAGTGATGTCGTGTACTGGCTCCGCCTTTTTCCCGAGGGTGGGGG
AGAACCGTATATAAGTGCAGTAGTCGCCGTGAACGTTCTTTTTCGCAACGGGTTTGCCGCCAGAACACAG
GTAAGTGCCGTGTGTGGTTCCCGCGGGCCTGGCCTCTTTACGGGTTATGGCCCTTGCGTGCCTTGAATTA
CTTCCACCTGGCTGCAGTACGTGATTCTTGATCCCGAGCTTCGGGTTGGAAGTGGGTGGGAGAGTTCGAG
GCCTTGCGCTTAAGGAGCCCCTTCGCCTCGTGCTTGAGTTGAGGCCTGGCCTGGGCGCTGGGGCCGCCGC
GTGCGAATCTGGTGGCACCTTCGCGCCTGTCTCGCTGCTTTCGATAAGTCTCTAGCCATTTAAAATTTTT
GATGACCTGCTGCGACGCTTTTTTTCTGGCAAGATAGTCTTGTAAATGCGGGCCAAGATCTGCACACTGG
TATTTCGGTTTTTGGGGCCGCGGGCGGCGACGGGGCCCGTGCGTCCCAGCGCACATGTTCGGCGAGGCGG
GGCCTGCGAGCGCGGCCACCGAGAATCGGACGGGGGTAGTCTCAAGCTGGCCGGCCTGCTCTGGTGCCTG
GCCTCGCGCCGCCGTGTATCGCCCCGCCCTGGGCGGCAAGGCTGGCCCGGTCGGCACCAGTTGCGTGAGC
GGAAAGATGGCCGCTTCCCGGCCCTGCTGCAGGGAGCTCAAAATGGAGGACGCGGCGCTCGGGAGAGCGG
GCGGGTGAGTCACCCACACAAAGGAAAAGGGCCTTTCCGTCCTCAGCCGTCGCTTCATGTGACTCCACGG
AGTACCGGGCGCCGTCCAGGCACCTCGATTAGTTCTCGAGCTTTTGGAGTACGTCGTCTTTAGGTTGGGG
GGAGGGGTTTTATGCGATGGAGTTTCCCCACACTGAGTGGGTGGAGACTGAAGTTAGGCCAGCTTGGCAC
TTGATGTAATTCTCCTTGGAATTTGCCCTTTTTGAGTTTGGATCTTGGTTCATTCTCAAGCCTCAGACAG
TGGTTCAAAGTTTTTTTCTTCCATTTCAGGTGTCGTGAGGCTAGCACCGCCACCATGGACCTCCGAGGCC
TCCGCCCAGTGCCTGGCGGCTACTTCCCTGAGAATGTCAAGGCCATGACCAGCCTGCGGTGGCTGAAGCT
GAACCGCACTGGCCTCTGCTACCTGCCCGAGGAGCTGGCCGCCCTGCAGAAGCTGGAACACTTGTCTGTG
AGCCACAACAACCTGACCACGCTTCATGGGGAGCTGTCCAGCCTGCCATCGCTGCGCGCCATCGTGGCCC
GAGCCAACAGTCTGAAGAATTCCGGAGTCCCCGATGACATCTTCAAGCTAGATGATCTCTCAGTCCTGGA
CTTGAGCCACAACCAGCTGACAGAGTGCCCGCGGGAGCTGGAGAACGCCAAGAACATGCTGGTGCTGAAC
CTCAGCCACAACAGCATCGACACCATCCCCAACCAGCTCTTCATCAACCTCACTGACCTACTATACCTGG
ACCTCAGCGAGAACCGCCTGGAGAGCCTGCCCCCGCAGATGCGCCGCCTGGTGCACCTGCAGACGCTCGT
GCTCAATGGAAACCCCCTGCTGCATGCACAGCTCCGGCAGCTCCCAGCGATGACGGCCCTGCAGACCCTG
CACCTGCGGAGCACCCAGCGCACCCAGAGCAACCTGCCCACCAGCCTGGAGGGTCTGAGCAACCTCGCAG
ACGTGGATCTGTCCTGCAATGACCTGACACGGGTGCCCGAGTGTCTGTACACCCTCCCCAGCCTGCGCCG
CCTCAACCTCAGCAGCAACCAGATCACGGAGCTGTCCCTGTGCATAGACCAGTGGGTGCACGTGGAAACT
CTGAACCTGTCCCGAAATCAGCTCACCTCACTGCCCTCAGCCATTTGCAAGCTGAGCAAGCTGAAGAAGC
TGTACCTGAATTCCAACAAGCTGGACTTTGACGGGCTGCCCTCAGGCATTGGCAAGCTCACCAACCTGGA
AGAGTTCATGGCTGCCAACAACAACCTGGAGCTGGTCCCTGAAAGTCTCTGCAGGTGCCCAAAGCTGAGG
AAACTTGTCCTGAACAAGAACCACCTGGTGACCCTCCCAGAAGCCATCCATTTCCTGACGGAGATCGAGG
TCCTGGATGTGCGGGAGAACCCCAACCTGGTCATGCCGCCCAAGCCCGCAGACCGTGCCGCTGAGTGGTA
CAACATCGACTTCTCGCTGCAGAACCAGCTGCGGCTAGCGGGTGCCTCTCCTGCTACCGTGGCTGCAGCT
GCAGCTGCAGGGAGTGGGCCCAAGGACCCTATGGCTCGCAAGATGCGACTGCGGAGGCGCAAGGATTCAG
CCCAGGATGACCAGGCCAAGCAGGTGCTGAAGGGCATGTCAGATGTTGCCCAGGAGAAGAACAAAAAGCA
GGAGGAGAGCGCAGATGCCCGGGCCCCCAGCGGGAAGGTGCGGCGTTGGGACCAGGGCCTGGAGAAGCCC
CGCCTTGACTACTCCGAGTTCTTCACGGAGGACGTGGGCCAGCTGCCCGGACTGACCATCTGGCAGATAG
AGAACTTCGTGCCTGTGCTGGTGGAGGAAGCCTTCCACGGCAAGTTCTACGAGGCTGACTGCTACATTGT
GCTCAAGACCTTTCTGGATGACAGCGGCTCCCTCAACTGGGAGATCTACTACTGGATTGGCGGGGAGGCC
ACACTCGACAAGAAAGCTTGCTCTGCCATCCACGCTGTCAACTTGCGCAACTACCTGGGTGCTGAGTGCC
GCACTGTCCGGGAGGAGATGGGCGATGAGAGCGAGGAGTTCCTGCAGGTGTTTGACAACGACATCTCCTA
CATTGAGGGTGGAACAGCCAGTGGCTTCTACACTGTGGAAGACACACACTATGTCACCAGGATGTATCGT
GTGTATGGGAAAAAGAACATCAAGTTGGAGCCTGTGCCCCTCAAGGGGACCTCTCTGGACCCAAGGTTTG
TTTTCCTGCTGGACCGAGGGCTAGACATCTACGTATGGCGGGGGGCCCAGGCCACACTGAGCAGCACCAC
CAAGGCCAGGCTCTTTGCAGAGAAAATTAACAAGAATGAGCGGAAAGGGAAGGCTGAGATCACACTGCTG
GTGCAGGGCCAGGAGCTCCCAGAGTTCTGGGAGGCACTGGGTGGGGAGCCCTCTGAGATCAAGAAGCACG
TGCCTGAAGACTTCTGGCCGCCGCAGCCCAAGCTGTACAAGGTGGGCCTGGGCTTGGGCTACCTGGAGCT
GCCACAGATCAACTACAAGCTCTCCGTGGAACATAAGCAGCGTCCCAAGGTGGAGCTGATGCCAAGAATG
CGGCTGCTGCAGAGTCTGCTGGACACGCGCTGCGTGTACATTCTGGACTGTTGGTCCGACGTGTTCATCT
GGCTCGGCCGCAAGTCCCCGCGCCTGGTGCGCGCTGCCGCCCTCAAGCTGGGTCAGGAGCTGTGCGGGAT
GCTGCACCGGCCACGCCATGCCACGGTCAGCCGCAGCCTCGAGGGCACCGAGGCGCAGGTGTTCAAGGCC
AAGTTCAAGAATTGGGACGATGTGTTGACGGTGGACTACACACGCAATGCGGAGGCCGTGCTGCAGAGCC
CGGGTCTCTCCGGGAAGGTGAAACGCGACGCCGAGAAGAAAGACCAGATGAAGGCTGACCTCACTGCGCT
TTTCCTGCCGCGGCAGCCGCCCATGTCGCTGGCCGAGGCGGAGCAGCTGATGGAGGAGTGGAACGAAGAC
CTAGACGGCATGGAGGGTTTCGTGCTGGAGGGCAAGAAGTTTGCGCGGCTGCCGGAAGAGGAGTTTGGCC
ACTTCTACACGCAGGACTGCTACGTCTTCCTCTGCAGGTACTGGGTGCCTGTGGAGTACGAGGAGGAGGA
AAAGAAGGAAGACAAGGAGGAGAAGGCCGAGGGCAAAGAAGGCGAGGAAGCAACCGCTGAGGCAGAGGAG
AAGCAGCCAGAGGAGGACTTCCAGTGCATCGTGTACTTCTGGCAGGGCCGTGAAGCCTCCAATATGGGCT
GGCTCACCTTCACCTTCAGCCTGCAAAAGAAGTTCGAGAGCCTCTTCCCTGGGAAGCTGGAGGTGGTACG
CATGACGCAGCAGCAGGAGAACCCCAAGTTCCTGTCCCATTTCAAGAGGAAGTTCATCATCCACCGGGGC
AAGAGGAAGGCGGTCCAGGGCGCCCAACAGCCCAGCCTCTACCAGATCCGCACCAACGGCAGCGCCCTCT
GCACCCGGTGCATCCAGATCAACACCGACTCCAGCCTCCTCAACTCCGAGTTCTGCTTCATCCTCAAGGT
TCCCTTTGAGAGTGAGGACAACCAGGGCATCGTGTATGCCTGGGTGGGCCGGGCATCAGACCCTGACGAA
GCCAAGTTGGCAGAAGACATCCTGAACACCATGTTTGACACCTCCTACAGCAAGCAGGTTATCAACGAAG
GTGAGGAGCCTGAGAACTTCTTCTGGGTGGGCATTGGGGCACAGAAGCCCTATGATGACGATGCCGAGTA
CATGAAACACACACGTCTCTTCCGGTGCTCCAACGAGAAGGGCTACTTTGCAGTGACTGAGAAATGCTCC
GACTTTTGCCAAGATGACCTGGCAGATGATGACATCATGTTGCTAGACAATGGCCAAGAGGTCTACATGT
GGGTGGGGACCCAGACTAGCCAGGTGGAGATCAAGCTGAGCCTGAAGGCCTGCCAGGTATATATCCAGCA
CATGCGGTCCAAGGAACATGAGCGGCCGCGCCGGCTGCGCCTGGTCCGCAAGGGCAATGAGCAGCACGCC
TTTACCCGCTGCTTCCACGCCTGGAGCGCCTTCTGCAAGGCCCTGGCCTAGTAATGAACTAGTCCGTAAC
TTGAAAGTATTTCGATTTCTTGGCTTTATATATCTTGTGGAAAGGACGAAAGGTCTGTGATGCGAGTCCT
AATACGCGTTAAGTCGACAATCAACCTCTGGATTACAAAATTTGTGAAAGATTGACTGGTATTCTTAACT
ATGTTGCTCCTTTTACGCTATGTGGATACGCTGCTTTAATGCCTTTGTATCATGCTATTGCTTCCCGTAT
GGCTTTCATTTTCTCCTCCTTGTATAAATCCTGGTTGCTGTCTCTTTATGAGGAGTTGTGGCCCGTTGTC
AGGCAACGTGGCGTGGTGTGCACTGTGTTTGCTGACGCAACCCCCACTGGTTGGGGCATTGCCACCACCT
GTCAGCTCCTTTCCGGGACTTTCGCTTTCCCCCTCCCTATTGCCACGGCGGAACTCATCGCCGCCTGCCT
TGCCCGCTGCTGGACAGGGGCTCGGCTGTTGGGCACTGACAATTCCGTGGTGTTGTCGGGGAAATCATCG
TCCTTTCCTTGGCTGCTCGCCTGTGTTGCCACCTGGATTCTGCGCGGGACGTCCTTCTGCTACGTCCCTT
CGGCCCTCAATCCAGCGGACCTTCCTTCCCGCGGCCTGCTGCCGGCTCTGCGGCCTCTTCCGCGTCTTCG
CCTTCGCCCTCAGACGAGTCGGATCTCCCTTTGGGCCGCCTCCCCGCGTCGACTTTAAGACCAATGACTT
ACAAGGCAGCTGTAGATCTTAGCCACTTTTTAAAAGAAAAGGGGGGACTGGAAGGGCTAATTCACTCCCA
ACGAAGACAAGATCTGCTTTTTGCTTGTACTGGGTCTCTCTGGTTAGACCAGATCTGAGCCTGGGAGCTC
TCTGGCTAACTAGGGAACCCACTGCTTAAGCCTCAATAAAGCTTGCCTTGAGTGCTTCAAGTAGTGTGTG
CCCGTCTGTTGTGTGACTCTGGTAACTAGAGATCCCTCAGACCCTTTTAGTCAGTGTGGAAAATCTCTAG
CAGTACGTATAGTAGTTCATGTCATCTTATTATTCAGTATTTATAACTTGCAAAGAAATGAATATCAGAG
AGTGAGAGGAACTTGTTTATTGCAGCTTATAATGGTTACAAATAAAGCAATAGCATCACAAATTTCACAA
ATAAAGCATTTTTTTCACTGCATTCTAGTTGTGGTTTGTCCAAACTCATCAATGTATCTTATCATGTCTG
GCTCTAGCTATCCCGCCCCTAACTCCGCCCATCCCGCCCCTAACTCCGCCCAGTTCCGCCCATTCTCCGC
CCCATGGCTGACTAATTTTTTTTATTTATGCAGAGGCCGAGGCCGCCTCGGCCTCTGAGCTATTCCAGAA
GTAGTGAGGAGGCTTTTTTGGAGGCCTAGGGACGTACCCAATTCGCCCTATAGTGAGTCGTATTACGCGC
GCTCACTGGCCGTCGTTTTACAACGTCGTGACTGGGAAAACCCTGGCGTTACCCAACTTAATCGCCTTGC
AGCACATCCCCCTTTCGCCAGCTGGCGTAATAGCGAAGAGGCCCGCACCGATCGCCCTTCCCAACAGTTG
CGCAGCCTGAATGGCGAATGGG
[124 nt withheld, positions 9473-9596]
C
[91 nt withheld, positions 9598-9688]
A
[49 nt withheld, positions 9690-9738]
CCTTTGACGTTGGAGTCCACGTTCTTT
[37 nt withheld, positions 9766-9802]
ACCCTATCTCGGTCTATTCTTTTGATTTATAAGGGATTTTGCCGATTTCGGCCTATTGGTTAAAAAATGA
GCTGATTTAACAAAAATTTAACGCGAATTTTAACAAAATATTAACGCTTACAATTTAGGTGGCACTTTTC
GGGGAAATGTGCGCGGAACCCCTATTTGTTTATTTTTCTAAATACATTCAAATATGTATCCGCTCATGAG
ACAATAACCCTGATAAATGCTTCAATAATATTGAAAAAGGAAGAGTATGAGTATTCAACATTTCCGTGTC
GCCCTTATTCCCTTTTTTGCGGCATTTTGCCTTCCTGTTTTTGCTCACCCAGAAACGCTGGTGAAAGTAA
AAGATGCTGAAGATCAGTTGGGTGCACGAGTGGGTTACATCGAACTGGATCTCAACAGCGGTAAGATCCT
TGAGAGTTTTCGCCCCGAAGAACGTTTTCCAATGATGAGCACTTTTAAAGTTCTGCTATGTGGCGCGGTA
TTATCCCGTATTGACGCCGGGCAAGAGCAACTCGGTCGCCGCATACACTATTCTCAGAATGACTTGGTTG
AGTACTCACCAGTCACAGAAAAGCATCTTACGGATGGCATGACAGTAAGAGAATTATGCAGTGCTGCCAT
AACCATGAGTGATAACACTGCGGCCAACTTACTTCTGACAACGATCGGAGGACCGAAGGAGCTAACCGCT
TTTTTGCACAACATGGGGGATCATGTAACTCGCCTTGATCGTTGGGAACCGGAGCTGAATGAAGCCATAC
CAAACGACGAGCGTGACACCACGATGCCTGTAGCAATGGCAACAACGTTGCGCAAACTATTAACTGGCGA
ACTACTTACTCTAGCTTCCCGGCAACAATTAATAGACTGGATGGAGGCGGATAAAGTTGCAGGACCACTT
CTGCGCTCGGCCCTTCCGGCTGGCTGGTTTATTGCTGATAAATCTGGAGCCGGTGAGCGTGGGTCTCGCG
GTATCATTGCAGCACTGGGGCCAGATGGTAAGCCCTCCCGTATCGTAGTTATCTACACGACGGGGAGTCA
GGCAACTATGGATGAACGAAATAGACAGATCGCTGAGATAGGTGCCTCACTGATTAAGCATTGGTAACTG
TCAGACCAAGTTTACTCATATATACTTTAGATTGATTTAAAACTTCATTTTTAATTTAAAAGGATCTAGG
TGAAGATCCTTTTTGATAATCTCATGACCAAAATCCCTTAACGTGAGTTTTCGTTCCACTGAGCGTCAGA
CCCCGTAGAAAAGATCAAAGGATCTTCTTGAGATCCTTTTTTTCTGCGCGTAATCTGCTGCTTGCAAACA
AAAAAACCACCGCTACCAGCGGTGGTTTGTTTGCCGGATCAAGAGCTACCAACTCTTTTTCCGAAGGTAA
CTGGCTTCAGCAGAGCGCAGATACCAAATACTGTTCTTCTAGTGTAGCCGTAGTTAGGCCACCACTTCAA
GAACTCTGTAGCACCGCCTACATACCTCGCTCTGCTAATCCTGTTACCAGTGGCTGCTGCCAGTGGCGAT
AAGTCGTGTCTTACCGGGTTGGACTCAAGACGATAGTTACCGGATAAGGCGCAGCGGTCGGGCTGAACGG
GGGGTTCGTGCACACAGCCCAGCTTGGAGCGAACGACCTACACCGAACTGAGATACCTACAGCGTGAGCT
ATGAGAAAGCGCCACGCTTCCCGAAGGGAGAAAGGCGGACAGGTATCCGGTAAGCGGCAGGGTCGGAACA
GGAGAGCGCACGAGGGAGCTTCCAGGGGGAAACGCCTGGTATCTTTATAGTCCTGTCGGGTTTCGCCACC
TCTGACTTGAGCGTCGATTTTTGTGATGCTCGTCAGGGGGGCGGAGCCTATGGAAAAACGCCAGCAACGC
GGCCTTTTTACGGTTCCTGGCCTTTTGCTGGCCTTTTGCTCACATGTTCTTTCCTGCGTTATCCCCTGAT
TCTGTGGATAACCGTATTACCGCCTTTGAGTGAGCTGATACCGCTCGCCGCAGCCGAACGACCGAGCGCA
GCGAGTCAGTGAGCGAGGAAGCGGAAGAGCGCCCAATACGCAAACCGCCTCTCCCCGCGCGTTGGCCGAT
TCATTAATGCAGCTGGCACGACAGGTTTCCCGACTGGAAAGCGGGCAGTGAGCGCAACGCAATTAATGTG
AGTTAGCTCACTCATTAGGCACCCCAGGCTTTACACTTTATGCTTCCGGCTCGTATGTTGTGTGGAATTG
TGAGCGGATAACAATTTCACACAGGAAACAGCTATGACCATGATTACGCCAAGCGCGCAATTAACCCTCA
CTAAAGGGAACAAAAGCTGGAGCTGCAAGC
Features (pLannotate 1.2.2; 31 found; start..end, strand, type, name):
      5..231     +  promoter       RSV promoter: Rous sarcoma virus enhancer/promoter
    232..412     +  LTR            5' LTR (truncated): truncated 5' long terminal repeat (LTR) from HIV-1
    459..584     +  misc_feature   HIV-1 Ψ: packaging signal of human immunodeficiency virus type 1
    568..931     +  CDS            HIV-1 gag (fragment): gag protein from human immunodeficiency virus 1; gag
   1077..1310    +  misc_feature   RRE: The Rev response element (RRE) of HIV-1 allows for Rev-dependent mRNA export from the nucleus to the cytoplasm.
   1687..1713    +  CDS            Rev (fragment): human immunodeficiency virus 1 (HIV-1) Rev protein; rev; enhances nuclear export of unspliced and incompletely spliced viral mRNAs
   1720..1743    +  promoter       SV40 promoter (fragment): SV40 early promoter
   1744..1815    +  promoter       SV40 promoter (fragment): SV40 enhancer and early promoter
   1839..1974    +  rep_origin     SV40 ori: SV40 origin of replication
   2020..2616    +  CDS            PuroR (fragment): puromycin N-acetyltransferase; pac from Streptomyces; confers resistance to puromycin
   2665..2782    +  misc_feature   cPPT/CTS: central polypurine tract and central termination sequence of HIV-1
   2847..2913    +  CDS            small t antigen (fragment): SV40 (simian virus 40) small t antigen
   2920..4098    +  promoter       EF-1α promoter: strong constitutive promoter for human elongation factor EF-1α
   4145..7888    +  CDS            FLII: FLII_HUMAN - Also known as FLIL. Experimental evidence at protein level: Swiss-Prot protein existence level 1. May play a role as coactivator in transcriptional activation by hormone-activated nuclear receptors (NR) and acts in cooperation with NCOA2 and CARM1. Involved in estrogen hormone signaling. Involved in early embryonic development (By similarity). May play a role in regulation of cytoskeletal rearrangements involved in cytokinesis and cell migration, by inhibiting Rac1-dependent paxillin phosphorylation. From Homo sapiens (Human).
   7904..7957    +  promoter       U6 promoter (fragment): RNA polymerase III promoter for human U6 snRNA
   7999..8587    +  misc_feature   WPRE: woodchuck hepatitis virus posttranscriptional regulatory element
   8638..8657    +  misc_feature   cPPT/CTS (fragment): central polypurine tract and central termination sequence of HIV-1
   8659..8892    +  LTR            3' LTR (ΔU3): self-inactivating 3' long terminal repeat (LTR) from HIV-1
   8970..9091    +  polyA_signal   SV40 poly(A) signal: SV40 polyadenylation signal
   9131..9266    +  rep_origin     SV40 ori: SV40 origin of replication
   9287..9305    -  promoter       T7 promoter: promoter for bacteriophage T7 RNA polymerase
   9313..9468    +  CDS            lacZα (fragment): LacZα fragment of β-galactosidase; lacZ fragment
   9473..9901    +  rep_origin     f1 ori (sequence partly withheld): f1 bacteriophage origin of replication; arrow indicates direction of (+) strand synthesis
   9954..10058   +  promoter       AmpR promoter: bla
  10059..10919   +  CDS            AmpR: β-lactamase; bla; confers resistance to ampicillin, carbenicillin, and related antibiotics
  11090..11678   +  rep_origin     ori: high-copy-number ColE1/pMB1/pBR322/pUC origin of replication
  11861..11953   +  CDS            lacI (fragment): lac repressor; lacI; The lac repressor binds to the lac operator to inhibit transcription in E. coli. This inhibition can be relieved by adding lactose or isopropyl-β-D-thiogalactopyranoside (IPTG).
  11966..11987   +  protein_bind   CAP binding site: CAP binding activates transcription in the presence of cAMP. E. coli catabolite activator protein
  12002..12032   +  promoter       lac promoter: promoter for the E. coli lac operon
  12036..12058   +  protein_bind   lac operator (fragment): The lac repressor binds to the lac operator to inhibit transcription in E. coli. This inhibition can be relieved by adding lactose or isopropyl-β-D-thiogalactopyranoside (IPTG). lac repressor encoded by lacI
  12101..12119   +  promoter       T3 promoter: promoter for bacteriophage T3 RNA polymerase
