[The description below was written by a language model from this plasmid's Addgene catalogue record and pLannotate feature annotations shown in this document.]
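Description:
TFORF2067 is a lentiviral mammalian expression plasmid built on the pLX_TRC317 backbone, carrying the human FLII open reading frame as one member of a barcoded transcription factor ORF collection. In bacteria it is maintained through a high-copy ColE1/pUC-type origin and selected with ampicillin via the bla gene. An f1 origin and remnants of a lac/lacZα cloning region flanked by T3 and T7 promoters are also present in the backbone. The depositor notes that the plasmid may recombine, which is a common concern for LTR-containing vectors.

The viral portion follows a third-generation, self-inactivating design. An RSV promoter drives a truncated HIV-1 5' LTR, followed by the Ψ packaging signal with a gag fragment, the Rev response element, a cPPT/CTS and a ΔU3 3' LTR, with an SV40 polyadenylation signal downstream. Within this transfer cassette, an SV40 early promoter expresses puromycin N-acetyltransferase for selection of transduced cells. A separate EF-1α promoter drives constitutive expression of FLII, and a WPRE downstream enhances transcript expression. The ORF was synthesised and corresponds to a specific annotated transcript isoform. FLII is annotated as a possible coactivator of hormone-activated nuclear receptors that also has roles in cytoskeletal regulation.

According to the record, each vector in the collection carries a unique 24-bp barcode so that the ORF can be identified in pooled overexpression screens. The barcode itself is not annotated in the feature table, though the short region between the ORF and the WPRE, which includes a U6 promoter fragment, may contain it. The annotated sequence of about 12.1 kb matches the stated backbone plus insert.
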