Addgene plasmid #143334: TFORF2067
Purpose: Lentiviral vector for overexpressing transcription factor ORFs with unique 24-bp barcodes. Barcodes facilitate identification of transcription factors in pooled screens.
Depositing lab: Feng Zhang. Depositing organization: Broad Institute. Publication: A transcription factor atlas of directed differentiation. Joung J, Ma S, Tay T, Geiger-Schuller KR, Kirchgatterer PC, Verdine VK, Guo B, Arias-Garcia MA, Allen WE, Singh A, Kuksenko O, Abudayyeh OO, Gootenberg JS, Fu Z, Macrae RK, Buenrostro JD, Regev A, Zhang F. Cell. 2023 Jan 5;186(1):209-229.e26. doi: 10.1016/j.cell.2022.11.026. PubMed 36608654.
Backbone
  Vector backbone: pLX_TRC317
  Backbone manufacturer: Broad Institute Genetic Perturbation Platform
  Backbone size w/o insert (bp): 8264
  Vector type: Mammalian Expression, Lentiviral
  Selectable markers: Puromycin
Growth in bacteria
  Bacterial resistance: Ampicillin, 100 μg/mL
  Growth temperature: 37°C
  Growth strain: NEB Stable
  Copy number: High Copy
Gene/Insert
  Gene/Insert name: FLII
  Species: H. sapiens (human)
  Insert size (bp): 3878
  Entrez Gene: FLII (a.k.a. FLI, FLIL, Fli1)
  Promoter: EF1a
  Cloning method: Unknown
  Sequencing primers: 5′ GGGTGGAGACTGAAGTTAGGCCAG; 3′ CACATAGCGTAAAAGGAGCAACATAG
Terms and licenses: Academic/Nonprofit Terms; Industry Terms: Not Available to Industry
Depositor comments: NM_001256264,ENST00000579294 . The transcription factor ORF portion of this plasmid was synthesized by Genewiz. Please test multiple small colonies in case of plasmid recombination. To make this collection available in a timely manner, a portion of this collection was not fully sequenced by Addgene. If an Addgene verified full plasmid sequence is not available, please contact us prior to placing an order to request the full sequence.
How to cite: TFORF2067 was a gift from Feng Zhang (Addgene plasmid # 143334 ; http://n2t.net/addgene:143334 ; RRID:Addgene_143334)
