>Addgene plasmid #143334 | TFORF2067 | depositor partial sequence | sequence record 282140 | Insert
ACCGCCACCATGGACCTCCGAGGCCTCCGCCCAGTGCCTGGCGGCTACTTCCCTGAGAATGTCAAGGCCA
TGACCAGCCTGCGGTGGCTGAAGCTGAACCGCACTGGCCTCTGCTACCTGCCCGAGGAGCTGGCCGCCCT
GCAGAAGCTGGAACACTTGTCTGTGAGCCACAACAACCTGACCACGCTTCATGGGGAGCTGTCCAGCCTG
CCATCGCTGCGCGCCATCGTGGCCCGAGCCAACAGTCTGAAGAATTCCGGAGTCCCCGATGACATCTTCA
AGCTAGATGATCTCTCAGTCCTGGACTTGAGCCACAACCAGCTGACAGAGTGCCCGCGGGAGCTGGAGAA
CGCCAAGAACATGCTGGTGCTGAACCTCAGCCACAACAGCATCGACACCATCCCCAACCAGCTCTTCATC
AACCTCACTGACCTACTATACCTGGACCTCAGCGAGAACCGCCTGGAGAGCCTGCCCCCGCAGATGCGCC
GCCTGGTGCACCTGCAGACGCTCGTGCTCAATGGAAACCCCCTGCTGCATGCACAGCTCCGGCAGCTCCC
AGCGATGACGGCCCTGCAGACCCTGCACCTGCGGAGCACCCAGCGCACCCAGAGCAACCTGCCCACCAGC
CTGGAGGGTCTGAGCAACCTCGCAGACGTGGATCTGTCCTGCAATGACCTGACACGGGTGCCCGAGTGTC
TGTACACCCTCCCCAGCCTGCGCCGCCTCAACCTCAGCAGCAACCAGATCACGGAGCTGTCCCTGTGCAT
AGACCAGTGGGTGCACGTGGAAACTCTGAACCTGTCCCGAAATCAGCTCACCTCACTGCCCTCAGCCATT
TGCAAGCTGAGCAAGCTGAAGAAGCTGTACCTGAATTCCAACAAGCTGGACTTTGACGGGCTGCCCTCAG
GCATTGGCAAGCTCACCAACCTGGAAGAGTTCATGGCTGCCAACAACAACCTGGAGCTGGTCCCTGAAAG
TCTCTGCAGGTGCCCAAAGCTGAGGAAACTTGTCCTGAACAAGAACCACCTGGTGACCCTCCCAGAAGCC
ATCCATTTCCTGACGGAGATCGAGGTCCTGGATGTGCGGGAGAACCCCAACCTGGTCATGCCGCCCAAGC
CCGCAGACCGTGCCGCTGAGTGGTACAACATCGACTTCTCGCTGCAGAACCAGCTGCGGCTAGCGGGTGC
CTCTCCTGCTACCGTGGCTGCAGCTGCAGCTGCAGGGAGTGGGCCCAAGGACCCTATGGCTCGCAAGATG
CGACTGCGGAGGCGCAAGGATTCAGCCCAGGATGACCAGGCCAAGCAGGTGCTGAAGGGCATGTCAGATG
TTGCCCAGGAGAAGAACAAAAAGCAGGAGGAGAGCGCAGATGCCCGGGCCCCCAGCGGGAAGGTGCGGCG
TTGGGACCAGGGCCTGGAGAAGCCCCGCCTTGACTACTCCGAGTTCTTCACGGAGGACGTGGGCCAGCTG
CCCGGACTGACCATCTGGCAGATAGAGAACTTCGTGCCTGTGCTGGTGGAGGAAGCCTTCCACGGCAAGT
TCTACGAGGCTGACTGCTACATTGTGCTCAAGACCTTTCTGGATGACAGCGGCTCCCTCAACTGGGAGAT
CTACTACTGGATTGGCGGGGAGGCCACACTCGACAAGAAAGCTTGCTCTGCCATCCACGCTGTCAACTTG
CGCAACTACCTGGGTGCTGAGTGCCGCACTGTCCGGGAGGAGATGGGCGATGAGAGCGAGGAGTTCCTGC
AGGTGTTTGACAACGACATCTCCTACATTGAGGGTGGAACAGCCAGTGGCTTCTACACTGTGGAAGACAC
ACACTATGTCACCAGGATGTATCGTGTGTATGGGAAAAAGAACATCAAGTTGGAGCCTGTGCCCCTCAAG
GGGACCTCTCTGGACCCAAGGTTTGTTTTCCTGCTGGACCGAGGGCTAGACATCTACGTATGGCGGGGGG
CCCAGGCCACACTGAGCAGCACCACCAAGGCCAGGCTCTTTGCAGAGAAAATTAACAAGAATGAGCGGAA
AGGGAAGGCTGAGATCACACTGCTGGTGCAGGGCCAGGAGCTCCCAGAGTTCTGGGAGGCACTGGGTGGG
GAGCCCTCTGAGATCAAGAAGCACGTGCCTGAAGACTTCTGGCCGCCGCAGCCCAAGCTGTACAAGGTGG
GCCTGGGCTTGGGCTACCTGGAGCTGCCACAGATCAACTACAAGCTCTCCGTGGAACATAAGCAGCGTCC
CAAGGTGGAGCTGATGCCAAGAATGCGGCTGCTGCAGAGTCTGCTGGACACGCGCTGCGTGTACATTCTG
GACTGTTGGTCCGACGTGTTCATCTGGCTCGGCCGCAAGTCCCCGCGCCTGGTGCGCGCTGCCGCCCTCA
AGCTGGGTCAGGAGCTGTGCGGGATGCTGCACCGGCCACGCCATGCCACGGTCAGCCGCAGCCTCGAGGG
CACCGAGGCGCAGGTGTTCAAGGCCAAGTTCAAGAATTGGGACGATGTGTTGACGGTGGACTACACACGC
AATGCGGAGGCCGTGCTGCAGAGCCCGGGTCTCTCCGGGAAGGTGAAACGCGACGCCGAGAAGAAAGACC
AGATGAAGGCTGACCTCACTGCGCTTTTCCTGCCGCGGCAGCCGCCCATGTCGCTGGCCGAGGCGGAGCA
GCTGATGGAGGAGTGGAACGAAGACCTAGACGGCATGGAGGGTTTCGTGCTGGAGGGCAAGAAGTTTGCG
CGGCTGCCGGAAGAGGAGTTTGGCCACTTCTACACGCAGGACTGCTACGTCTTCCTCTGCAGGTACTGGG
TGCCTGTGGAGTACGAGGAGGAGGAAAAGAAGGAAGACAAGGAGGAGAAGGCCGAGGGCAAAGAAGGCGA
GGAAGCAACCGCTGAGGCAGAGGAGAAGCAGCCAGAGGAGGACTTCCAGTGCATCGTGTACTTCTGGCAG
GGCCGTGAAGCCTCCAATATGGGCTGGCTCACCTTCACCTTCAGCCTGCAAAAGAAGTTCGAGAGCCTCT
TCCCTGGGAAGCTGGAGGTGGTACGCATGACGCAGCAGCAGGAGAACCCCAAGTTCCTGTCCCATTTCAA
GAGGAAGTTCATCATCCACCGGGGCAAGAGGAAGGCGGTCCAGGGCGCCCAACAGCCCAGCCTCTACCAG
ATCCGCACCAACGGCAGCGCCCTCTGCACCCGGTGCATCCAGATCAACACCGACTCCAGCCTCCTCAACT
CCGAGTTCTGCTTCATCCTCAAGGTTCCCTTTGAGAGTGAGGACAACCAGGGCATCGTGTATGCCTGGGT
GGGCCGGGCATCAGACCCTGACGAAGCCAAGTTGGCAGAAGACATCCTGAACACCATGTTTGACACCTCC
TACAGCAAGCAGGTTATCAACGAAGGTGAGGAGCCTGAGAACTTCTTCTGGGTGGGCATTGGGGCACAGA
AGCCCTATGATGACGATGCCGAGTACATGAAACACACACGTCTCTTCCGGTGCTCCAACGAGAAGGGCTA
CTTTGCAGTGACTGAGAAATGCTCCGACTTTTGCCAAGATGACCTGGCAGATGATGACATCATGTTGCTA
GACAATGGCCAAGAGGTCTACATGTGGGTGGGGACCCAGACTAGCCAGGTGGAGATCAAGCTGAGCCTGA
AGGCCTGCCAGGTATATATCCAGCACATGCGGTCCAAGGAACATGAGCGGCCGCGCCGGCTGCGCCTGGT
CCGCAAGGGCAATGAGCAGCACGCCTTTACCCGCTGCTTCCACGCCTGGAGCGCCTTCTGCAAGGCCCTG
GCCTAGTAATGAACTAGTCCGTAACTTGAAAGTATTTCGATTTCTTGGCTTTATATATCTTGTGGAAAGG
ACGAAAGGTCTGTGATGCGAGTCCTAAT
