>Addgene plasmid #143334 | TFORF2067 | depositor partial sequence | sequence record 282141 | Barcode
AAGGTCTGTGATGCGAGTCCTAAT
